>Addgene plasmid #240814 | pcDNA3-myc-RIG-I | addgene full sequence | sequence record 484745 | Addgene NGS Result
GGGTGCACGAGTGGGTTACATCGAACTGGATCTCAACAGCGGTAAGATCCTTGAGAGTTTTCGCCCCGAA
GAACGTTTTCCAATGATGAGCACTTTTAAAGTTCTGCTATGTGGCGCGGTATTATCCCGTATTGACGCCG
GGCAAGAGCAACTCGGTCGCCGCATACACTATTCTCAGAATGACTTGGTTGAGTACTCACCAGTCACAGA
AAAGCATCTTACGGATGGCATGACAGTAAGAGAATTATGCAGTGCTGCCATAACCATGAGTGATAACACT
GCGGCCAACTTACTTCTGACAACGATCGGAGGACCGAAGGAGCTAACCGCTTTTTTGCACAACATGGGGG
ATCATGTAACTCGCCTTGATCGTTGGGAACCGGAGCTGAATGAAGCCATACCAAACGACGAGCGTGACAC
CACGATGCCTGTAGCAATGGCAACAACGTTGCGCAAACTATTAACTGGCGAACTACTTACTCTAGCTTCC
CGGCAACAATTAATAGACTGGATGGAGGCGGATAAAGTTGCAGGACCACTTCTGCGCTCGGCCCTTCCGG
CTGGCTGGTTTATTGCTGATAAATCTGGAGCCGGTGAGCGTGGGTCTCGCGGTATCATTGCAGCACTGGG
GCCAGATGGTAAGCCCTCCCGTATCGTAGTTATCTACACGACGGGGAGTCAGGCAACTATGGATGAACGA
AATAGACAGATCGCTGAGATAGGTGCCTCACTGATTAAGCATTGGTAACTGTCAGACCAAGTTTACTCAT
ATATACTTTAGATTGATTTAAAACTTCATTTTTAATTTAAAAGGATCTAGGTGAAGATCCTTTTTGATAA
TCTCATGACCAAAATCCCTTAACGTGAGTTTTCGTTCCACTGAGCGTCAGACCCCGTAGAAAAGATCAAA
GGATCTTCTTGAGATCCTTTTTTTCTGCGCGTAATCTGCTGCTTGCAAACAAAAAAACCACCGCTACCAG
CGGTGGTTTGTTTGCCGGATCAAGAGCTACCAACTCTTTTTCCGAAGGTAACTGGCTTCAGCAGAGCGCA
GATACCAAATACTGTTCTTCTAGTGTAGCCGTAGTTAGGCCACCACTTCAAGAACTCTGTAGCACCGCCT
ACATACCTCGCTCTGCTAATCCTGTTACCAGTGGCTGCTGCCAGTGGCGATAAGTCGTGTCTTACCGGGT
TGGACTCAAGACGATAGTTACCGGATAAGGCGCAGCGGTCGGGCTGAACGGGGGGTTCGTGCACACAGCC
CAGCTTGGAGCGAACGACCTACACCGAACTGAGATACCTACAGCGTGAGCTATGAGAAAGCGCCACGCTT
CCCGAAGGGAGAAAGGCGGACAGGTATCCGGTAAGCGGCAGGGTCGGAACAGGAGAGCGCACGAGGGAGC
TTCCAGGGGGAAACGCCTGGTATCTTTATAGTCCTGTCGGGTTTCGCCACCTCTGACTTGAGCGTCGATT
TTTGTGATGCTCGTCAGGGGGGCGGAGCCTATGGAAAAACGCCAGCAACGCGGCCTTTTTACGGTTCCTG
GCCTTTTGCTGGCCTTTTGCTCACATGTTCTTTCCTGCGTTATCCCCTGATTCTGTGGATAACCGTATTA
CCGCCTTTGAGTGAGCTGATACCGCTCGCCGCAGCCGAACGACCGAGCGCAGCGAGTCAGTGAGCGAGGA
AGCGGAAGAGCGCCCAATACGCAAACCGCCTCTCCCCGCGCGTTGGCCGATTCATTAATGCAGCTGGCAC
GACAGGTTTCCCGACTGGAAAGCGGGCAGTGAGCGCAACGCAATTAATGTGAGTTAGCTCACTCATTAGG
CACCCCAGGCTTTACACTTTATGCTTCCGGCTCGTATGTTGTGTGGAATTGTGAGCGGATAACAATTTCA
CACAGGAAACAGCTATGACATGATTACGAATTAATTCGAGCTCGCCCAGCTTTGCAAAGATGGATAAAGT
TTTAAACAGAGAGGAATCTTTGCAGCTAATGGACCTTCTAGGTCTTGAAAGGAGTGGGAATTGGCTCCGG
TGCCCGTCAGTGGGCAGAGCGCACATCGCCCACAGTCCCCGAGAAGTTGGGGGGAGGGGTCGGCAATTGA
ACCGGTGCCTAGAGAAGGTGGCGCGGGGTAAACTGGGAAAGTGATGTCGTGTACTGGCTCCGCCTTTTTC
CCGAGGGTGGGGGAGAACCGTATATAAGTGCAGTAGTCGCCGTGAACGTTCTTTTTCGCAACGGGTTTGC
CGCCAGAACACAGGTAAGTGCCGTGTGTGGTTCCCGCGGGCCTGGCCTCTTTACGGGTTATGGCCCTTGC
GTGCCTTGAATTACTTCCACCTGGCTGCAGTACGTGATTCTTGATCCCGAGCTTCGGGTTGGAAGTGGGT
GGGAGAGTTCGAGGCCTTGCGCTTAAGGAGCCCCTTCGCCTCGTGCTTGAGTTGAGGCCTGGCCTGGGCG
CTGGGGCCGCCGCGTGCGAATCTGGTGGCACCTTCGCGCCTGTCTCGCTGCTTTCGATAAGTCTCTAGCC
ATTTAAAATTTTTGATGACCTGCTGCGACGCTTTTTTTCTGGCAAGATAGTCTTGTAAATGCGGGCCAAG
ATCTGCACACTGGTATTTCGGTTTTTGGGGCCGCGGGCGGCGACGGGGCCCGTGCGTCCCAGCGCACATG
TTCGGCGAGGCGGGGCCTGCGAGCGCGGCCACCGAGAATCGGACGGGGGTAGTCTCAAGCTGGCCGGCCT
GCTCTGGTGCCTGGCCTCGCGCCGCCGTGTATCGCCCCGCCCTGGGCGGCAAGGCTGGCCCGGTCGGCAC
CAGTTGCGTGAGCGGAAAGATGGCCGCTTCCCGGCCCTGCTGCAGGGAGCTCAAAATGGAGGACGCGGCG
CTCGGGAGAGCGGGCGGGTGAGTCACCCACACAAAGGAAAAGGGCCTTTCCGTCCTCAGCCGTCGCTTCA
TGTGACTCCACGGAGTACCGGGCGCCGTCCAGGCACCTCGATTAGTTCTCGAGCTTTTGGAGTACGTCGT
CTTTAGGTTGGGGGGAGGGGTTTTATGCGATGGAGTTTCCCCACACTGAGTGGGTGGAGACTGAAGTTAG
GCCAGCTTGGCACTTGATGTAATTCTCCTTGGAATTTGCCCTTTTTGAGTTTGGATCTTGGTTCATTCTC
AAGCCTCAGACAGTGGTTCAAAGTTTTTTTCTTCCATTTCAGGTGTCGTGAGGAATTAGCTTGCTTACAT
TTGCTTCTGACACAACTGTGTTCACTAGCAACCTCAAACAGACACCATGCCGGAGCAGAAGCTGATATCC
GAGGAGGACCTGGCCATGGGGACCACCGAGCAGCGACGCAGCCTGCAAGCCTTCCAGGATTATATCCGGA
AGACCCTGGACCCTACCTACATCCTGAGCTACATGGCCCCCTGGTTTAGGGAGGAAGAGGTGCAGTATAT
TCAGGCTGAGAAAAACAACAAGGGCCCAATGGAGGCTGCCACACTTTTTCTCAAGTTCCTGTTGGAGCTC
CAGGAGGAAGGCTGGTTCCGTGGCTTTTTGGATGCCCTAGACCATGCAGGTTATTCTGGACTTTATGAAG
CCATTGAAAGTTGGGATTTCAAAAAAATTGAAAAGTTGGAGGAGTATAGATTACTTTTAAAACGTTTACA
ACCAGAATTTAAAACCAGAATTATCCCAACCGATATCATTTCTGATCTGTCTGAATGTTTAATTAATCAG
GAATGTGAAGAAATTCTACAGATTTGCTCTACTAAGGGGATGATGGCAGGTGCAGAGAAATTGGTGGAAT
GCCTTCTCAGATCAGACAAGGAAAACTGGCCCAAAACTTTGAAACTTGCTTTGGAGAAAGAAAGGAACAA
GTTCAGTGAACTGTGGATTGTAGAGAAAGGTATAAAAGATGTTGAAACAGAAGATCTTGAGGATAAGATG
GAAACTTCTGACATACAGATTTTCTACCAAGAAGATCCAGAATGCCAGAATCTTAGTGAGAATTCATGTC
CACCTTCAGAAGTGTCTGATACAAACTTGTACAGCCCATTTAAACCAAGAAATTACCAATTAGAGCTTGC
TTTGCCTGCTATGAAAGGAAAAAACACAATAATATGTGCTCCTACAGGTTGTGGAAAAACCTTTGTTTCA
CTGCTTATATGTGAACATCATCTTAAAAAATTCCCACAAGGACAAAAGGGGAAAGTTGTCTTTTTTGCGA
ATCAGATCCCAGTGTATGAACAGCAGAAATCTGTATTCTCAAAATACTTTGAAAGACATGGGTATAGAGT
TACAGGCATTTCTGGAGCAACAGCTGAGAATGTCCCAGTGGAACAGATTGTTGAGAACAATGACATCATC
ATTTTAACTCCACAGATTCTTGTGAACAACCTTAAAAAGGGAACGATTCCATCACTATCCATCTTTACTT
TGATGATATTTGATGAATGCCACAACACTAGTAAACAACACCCGTACAATATGATCATGTTTAATTATCT
AGATCAGAAACTTGGAGGATCTTCAGGCCCACTGCCCCAGGTCATTGGGCTGACTGCCTCGGTTGGTGTT
GGGGATGCCAAAAACACAGATGAAGCCTTGGATTATATCTGCAAGCTGTGTGCTTCTCTTGATGCGTCAG
TGATAGCAACAGTCAAACACAATCTGGAGGAACTGGAGCAAGTTGTTTATAAGCCCCAGAAGTTTTTCAG
GAAAGTGGAATCACGGATTAGCGACAAATTTAAATACATCATAGCTCAGCTGATGAGGGACACAGAGAGT
CTGGCAAAGAGAATCTGCAAAGACCTCGAAAACTTATCTCAAATTCAAAATAGGGAATTTGGAACACAGA
AATATGAACAATGGATTGTTACAGTTCAGAAAGCATGCATGGTGTTCCAGATGCCAGACAAAGATGAAGA
GAGCAGGATTTGTAAAGCCCTGTTTTTATACACTTCACATTTGCGGAAATATAATGATGCCCTCATTATC
AGTGAGCATGCACGAATGAAAGATGCTCTGGATTACTTGAAAGACTTCTTCAGCAATGTCCGAGCAGCAG
GATTCGATGAGATTGAGCAAGATCTTACTCAGAGATTTGAAGAAAAGCTGCAGGAACTAGAAAGTGTTTC
CAGGGATCCCAGCAATGAGAATCCTAAACTTGAAGACCTCTGCTTCATCTTACAAGAAGAGTACCACTTA
AACCCAGAGACAATAACAATTCTCTTTGTGAAAACCAGAGCACTTGTGGACGCTTTAAAAAATTGGATTG
AAGGAAATCCTAAACTCAGTTTTCTAAAACCTGGCATATTGACTGGACGTGGCAAAACAAATCAGAACAC
AGGAATGACCCTCCCGGCACAGAAGTGTATATTGGATGCATTCAAAGCCAGTGGAGATCACAATATTCTG
ATTGCCACCTCAGTTGCTGATGAAGGCATTGACATTGCACAGTGCAATCTTGTCATCCTTTATGAGTATG
TGGGCAATGTCATCAAAATGATCCAAACCAGAGGCAGAGGAAGAGCAAGAGGTAGCAAGTGCTTCCTTCT
GACTAGTAATGCTGGTGTAATTGAAAAAGAACAAATAAACATGTACAAAGAAAAAATGATGAATGACTCT
ATTTTACGCCTTCAGACATGGGACGAAGCAGTATTTAGGGAAAAGATTCTGCATATACAGACTCATGAAA
AATTCATCAGAGATAGTCAAGAAAAACCAAAACCTGTACCTGATAAGGAAAATAAAAAACTGCTCTGCAG
AAAGTGCAAAGCCTTGGCATGTTACACAGCTGACGTAAGAGTGATAGAGGAATGCCATTACACTGTGCTT
GGAGATGCTTTTAAGGAATGCTTTGTGAGTAGACCACATCCCAAGCCAAAGCAGTTTTCAAGTTTTGAAA
AAAGAGCAAAGATATTCTGTGCCCGACAGAACTGCAGCCATGACTGGGGAATCCATGTGAAGTACAAGAC
ATTTGAGATTCCAGTTATAAAAATTGAAAGTTTTGTGGTGGAGGATATTGCAACTGGAGTTCAGACACTG
TACTCGAAGTGGAAGGACTTTCATTTTGAGAAGATACCATTTGATCCAGCAGAAATGTCCAAATGATATC
AGGTCCTCAATCTAGAAATTCACCCCACCAGTGCAGGCTGCCTATCAGAAAGTGGTGGCTGGTGTGGCTA
ATGCCCTGGCCCACAAGTATCACTAAGCTCGCTTTCTTGCTGTCCAATTTCTATTAAAGGTTCCTTTGTT
CCCTAAGTCCAACTACTAAACTGGGGGATATTATGAAGGGCCTTGAGCATCTGGATTCTGCCTAATAAAA
AACATTTATTTTCATTGCAATGATGTATTTAAATTATTTCTGAATATTTTACTAAAAAGGGAATGTGGGA
GGTCAGTGCATTTAAAACATAAAGAAATGAAGAGCTAGTTCAAACCTTGGGAAAATACACTATATCTTAA
ACTCCATGAAAGAAGGTGAGGCTGCAAACAGCTAATGCACATTGGCAACAGCCCCTGATGCCTATGCCTT
ATTCATCCCTCAGAAAAGGATTCAAGTAGAGGCTTGATTTGGAGGTTAAAGTTTTGCTATGCTGTATTTT
ACATTACTTATTGTTTTAGCTGTCCTCATGAATGTCTTTTCACTACCCATTTGCTTATCCTGCATCTCTC
AGCCTTGACTCCACTCAGTTCTCTTGCTTAGAGATACCACCTTTCCCCTGAAGTGTTCCTTCCATGTTTT
ACGGCGAGATGGTTTCTCCTCGCCTGGCCACTCAGCCTTAGTTGTCTCTGTTGTCTTATAGAGGTCTACT
TGAAGAAGGAAAAACAGGGGGCATGGTTTGACTGTCCTGTGAGCCCTTCTTCCCTGCCTCCCCCACTCAC
AGTGACCCGGAATCTGCAGCCCAAGCTTGGCACTGGCCGTCGTTTTACAACGTCGTGACTGGGAAAACCC
TGGCGTTACCCAACTTAATCGCCTTGCAGCACATCCCCCTTTCGCCAGCTGGCGTAATAGCGAAGAGGCC
CGCACCGATCGCCCTTCCCAACAGTTGCGCAGCCTGAATGGCGAATGGCGCCTGATGCGGTATTTTCTCC
TTACGCATCTGTGCGGTATTTCACACCGCATATGGTGCACTCTCAGTACAATCTGCTCTGATGCCGCATA
GTTAAGCCAGCCCCGACACCCGCCAACACCCGCTGACGCGCCCTGACGGGCTTGTCTGCTCCCGGCATCC
GCTTACAGACAAGCTGTGACCGTCTCCGGGAGCTGCATGTGTCAGAGGTTTTCACCGTCATCACCGAAAC
GCGCGAGACGAAAGGGCCTCGTGATACGCCTATTTTTATAGGTTAATGTCATGATAATAATGGTTTCTTA
GACGTCAGGTGGCACTTTTCGGGGAAATGTGCGCGGAACCCCTATTTGTTTATTTTTCTAAATACATTCA
AATATGTATCCGCTCATGAGACAATAACCCTGATAAATGCTTCAATAATATTGAAAAAGGAAGAGTATGA
GTATTCAACATTTCCGTGTCGCCCTTATTCCCTTTTTTGCGGCATTTTGCCTTCCTGTTTTTGCTCACCC
AGAAACGCTGGTGAAAGTAAAAGATGCTGAAGATCAGTT
Features (pLannotate 1.2.2; 15 found; start..end, strand, type, name):
    919..1507    +  rep_origin     ori: high-copy-number ColE1/pMB1/pBR322/pUC origin of replication
   1690..1782    +  CDS            lacI (fragment): lac repressor; lacI; The lac repressor binds to the lac operator to inhibit transcription in E. coli. This inhibition can be relieved by adding lactose or isopropyl-β-D-thiogalactopyranoside (IPTG).
   1795..1816    +  protein_bind   CAP binding site: CAP binding activates transcription in the presence of cAMP. E. coli catabolite activator protein
   1831..1861    +  promoter       lac promoter: promoter for the E. coli lac operon
   1869..1885    +  protein_bind   lac operator: The lac repressor binds to the lac operator to inhibit transcription in E. coli. This inhibition can be relieved by adding lactose or isopropyl-β-D-thiogalactopyranoside (IPTG). lac repressor encoded by lacI
   1950..2016    +  CDS            small t antigen (fragment): SV40 (simian virus 40) small t antigen
   2023..3201    +  promoter       EF-1α promoter: strong constitutive promoter for human elongation factor EF-1α
   3312..6083    +  CDS            DDX58: DDX58_HUMAN - Experimental evidence at protein level: Swiss-Prot protein existence level 1. Innate immune receptor that senses cytoplasmic viral nucleic acids and activates a downstream signaling cascade leading to the production of type I interferons and proinflammatory cytokines. Forms a ribonucleoprotein complex with viral RNAs on which it homooligomerizes to form filaments. The homooligomerization allows the recruitment of RNF135 an E3 ubiquitin-protein ligase that activates and amplifies the RIG-I-mediated antiviral signaling in an RNA length-dependent manner through ubiquitination-depend
   6109..6183    +  CDS            HBB (fragment): HBB_PONPY - Experimental evidence at transcript level: Swiss-Prot protein existence level 2. Involved in oxygen transport from the lung to the various peripheral tissues. From Pongo pygmaeus (Bornean orangutan).
   6187..6581    +  polyA_signal   β-globin poly(A): human β-globin polyadenylation signal
   6891..7045    +  CDS            lacZα (fragment): LacZα fragment of β-galactosidase; lacZ fragment
   7051..7150    -  misc_feature   bom (fragment): basis of mobility region from pBR322
   7252..7287    -  CDS            rop (fragment): Rop protein, which maintains plasmids at low copy number; rop
   7382..7486    +  promoter       AmpR promoter: bla
   7487..748     +  CDS            AmpR (across the origin): β-lactamase; bla; confers resistance to ampicillin, carbenicillin, and related antibiotics
