[The description below was written by a language model from this plasmid's Addgene catalogue record and pLannotate feature annotations shown in this document.]
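Description:
pcDNA3-myc-RIG-I is a mammalian expression plasmid for producing human RIG-I (gene RIGI, also known as DDX58) carrying an N-terminal Myc epitope tag. RIG-I is a cytoplasmic innate immune receptor that senses viral RNA and triggers signalling leading to type I interferon and proinflammatory cytokine production. The plasmid is propagated in E. coli as a high-copy construct through a ColE1/pUC-type origin and is selected with ampicillin via the β-lactamase gene and its native promoter.

The catalogue entry names pcDNA3 as the backbone, but the annotated full sequence (about 7.6 kb) does not show the elements expected of that vector. No CMV promoter, bovine growth hormone polyadenylation signal, SV40-driven neomycin resistance cassette or f1 origin was detected. Instead, the DDX58 coding sequence lies downstream of a human EF-1α promoter and is followed by a short β-globin coding fragment and a human β-globin polyadenylation signal, an arrangement more typical of an EF-1α-based expression backbone. No mammalian selection marker is annotated, which suggests suitability mainly for transient transfection. The Myc tag was not called by the annotation tool. The roughly 100-nucleotide gap between the promoter and the start of the RIG-I reading frame could accommodate it, but the table cannot confirm this. Remaining annotations (lacI, lacZα, rop, bom and SV40 small t fragments, plus the lac promoter and operator) are cloning-vector remnants with no evident role in expression.

The construct suits overexpression of tagged RIG-I in cultured mammalian cells, with the Myc epitope allowing detection or immunoprecipitation in studies of antiviral RNA sensing and interferon signalling.
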