Addgene plasmid #240814: pcDNA3-myc-RIG-I
Purpose: Expresses myc-tagged RIG-I in mammalian cells
Depositing lab: AJ te Velthuis.
Backbone
  Vector backbone: pcDNA3
  Vector type: Mammalian Expression
Growth in bacteria
  Bacterial resistance: Ampicillin, 100 μg/mL
  Growth temperature: 37°C
  Growth strain: DH5alpha
  Copy number: High Copy
Gene/Insert
  Gene/Insert name: RIG-I
  Species: H. sapiens (human)
  Entrez Gene: RIGI (a.k.a. DDX58, RIG-I, RIG1, RLR-1, SGMRT2)
  Tag / fusion protein: Myc (N terminal on insert)
Terms and licenses: Academic/Nonprofit Terms; Industry Terms: Not Available to Industry
How to cite: pcDNA3-myc-RIG-I was a gift from AJ te Velthuis (Addgene plasmid # 240814 ; http://n2t.net/addgene:240814 ; RRID:Addgene_240814)
